Addgene plasmid #14777: pSuper mouse Dicer2
Depositing lab: Tyler Jacks. Depositing organization: Massachusetts Institute of Technology. Publication: Impaired microRNA processing enhances cellular transformation and tumorigenesis. Kumar MS, Lu J, Mercer KL, Golub TR, Jacks T. Nat Genet. 2007 May;39(5):673-7. doi: 10.1038/ng2003. PubMed 17401365.
Backbone
  Vector backbone: pSUPER.retro.puro
  Backbone manufacturer: OligoEngine
  Backbone size w/o insert (bp): 6350
  Vector type: Mammalian Expression, Retroviral, RNAi
  Selectable markers: Puromycin
Growth in bacteria
  Bacterial resistance: Ampicillin, 100 μg/mL
  Growth temperature: 37°C
  Growth strain: DH5alpha
  Copy number: High Copy
Gene/Insert
  Gene/Insert name: Dicer shRNA (alt name: Dicer)
  Species: M. musculus (mouse)
  Entrez Gene: Dicer1 (a.k.a. 1110006F08Rik, D12Ertd7e, aviD, mKIAA0928)
  Cloning method: Restriction Enzyme
  Sequencing primers: 5′ pLXSN5'
Terms and licenses: Academic/Nonprofit Terms; Industry Terms: Not Available to Industry
Depositor comments: shRNA sequence: GATCCCCGAG CGCCGATCTC TAATTATTCA AGAGATAATT AGAGATCGGC GCTCTTTTTG GAAC
How to cite: pSuper mouse Dicer2 was a gift from Tyler Jacks (Addgene plasmid # 14777 ; http://n2t.net/addgene:14777 ; RRID:Addgene_14777)
