[The description below was written by a language model from this plasmid's Addgene catalogue record.]
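Description:
pSuper mouse Dicer2 is a retroviral RNAi plasmid built on the commercial pSUPER.retro.puro backbone (about 6.35 kb without insert). It is designed to knock down mouse Dicer1, which encodes the RNase III enzyme that processes precursor microRNAs into mature microRNAs. The insert is a short hairpin RNA cassette targeting mouse Dicer, cloned by restriction enzyme ligation of an annealed oligonucleotide. The oligonucleotide has the usual pSUPER layout: a sense target sequence, a short loop, the antisense sequence, and a run of thymidines that acts as a transcription terminator. The record does not name the promoter. Vectors of the pSUPER family generally drive hairpin expression from the RNA polymerase III H1 promoter, and the resulting transcript folds back on itself and is processed into an siRNA. The "2" in the name suggests it is one of several Dicer hairpins from the same source, although the record does not say this.

In bacteria the plasmid is maintained at high copy number under ampicillin selection. As a retroviral vector, it can be transfected directly into mammalian cells or packaged into retroviral particles for stable integration into target cells. Transduced cells are then selected with puromycin. No feature table is provided, so the LTRs, packaging signal and marker promoter are inferred from the backbone type rather than documented in the record. The associated publication examined how impaired microRNA processing affects cellular transformation and tumorigenesis. This is consistent with using the construct for stable depletion of Dicer in mouse cells to reduce global mature microRNA levels.
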