>Addgene plasmid #14777 | pSuper mouse Dicer2 | addgene partial sequence | sequence record 21340 | 14777 with pLXSN5'
GCCCTCACTCCTTCTCTAGGCGCCGGAATTGAAGATCCCCCGGGCTGCAGGAATTCGAACGCTGACGTCA
TCAACCCGCTCCAAGGAATCGCGGGCCCAGTGTCACTAGGCGGGAACACCCAGCGCGCGTGCGCCCTGGC
AGGAAGATGGCTGTGAGGGACAGGGGAGTGGCGCCCTGCAATATTTGCATGTCGCTATGTGTTCTGGGAA
ATCACCATAAACGTGAAATGTCTTTGGATTTGGGAATCTTATAAGTTCTGTATGAGACCACAGATCCCCG
AGCGCCGATCTCTAATTATTCAAGAGATAATTAGAGATCGGCGCTCTTTTTGGAACTCGAGGTTAACGAA
TTCTACCGGGTAGGGGAGGCGCTTTTCCCAAGGCAGTCTGGAGCATGCGCTTTAGCAGCCCCGCTGGGCA
CTTGGCGCTACACAAGTGGCCTCTGGCCTCGCACACATTCCACATCCACCGGTAGGCGCCAACCGGCTCC
GTTCTTTGGTGGCCCCTTCGCGCCACCTTCTACTCCTCCCCTAGTCAGGAAGTTCCCCCCCGCCCCGCAG
CTCGCGTCGTGCAGGACGTGACAAATGGAAGTAGCACGTCTCACTAGTCTCGTGCAGATGGACAGCACCG
CTGAGCAATGGAAGCGGGTAGGCCTTTGGGGCAGCGGCCAATAGCAGCTTTGCTCCTTCGCTTTCTGGGC
TCAGAGGCTGGGAAGGGGTGGGTCCGGGGGCGGGCTCAGGGGCGGGCTCAGGGGCGGGGCGGGCGCCCGA
AGGTCCTCCGGAGGCCCGGCATTCTGCACGCTTCAAAAGCGCACGTCTGCCGCGCTGTTCTCCTCTTCCT
CATCTCCGGGCCTTTCGACCTGCAGCCCAAGCTTACCATGACCGAGTACAAGCCCACGGTGCGCCTCGCC
ACCCGCGACGACGT
